>Addgene plasmid #157672 | pET28a-Coh-ddFLN4-ELP(MV7E2)3-His-ybbR | addgene full sequence | sequence record 324211 | Addgene NGS Result
TAATACGACTCACTATAGGGGAATTGTGAGCGGATAACAATTCCCCTGTAGAAATAATTTTGTTTAACTT
TAAGAAGGAGATATACATATGGCGCTCACAGACAGAGGAATGACTTACGATCTCGATCCTAAGGATGGAT
CATCTGCTGCTACAAAGCCAGTTCTCGAAGTAACTAAGAAGGTTTTCGACACAGCTGCTGATGCTGCTGG
CCAGACTGTTACAGTTGAATTCAAGGTTAGCGGTGCAGAAGGCAAGTACGCTACAACTGGTTATCACATC
TACTGGGATGAGAGACTTGAAGTTGTTGCAACCAAGACAGGTGCATACGCTAAGAAGGGCGCAGCTCTTG
AAGATTCAAGCTTAGCTAAGGCTGAGAACAACGGTAACGGTGTTTTCGTTGCTTCAGGTGCTGATGATGA
TTTTGGTGCTGACGGTGTAATGTGGACTGTTGAACTCAAGGTTCCAGCAGACGCTAAGGCTGGCGATGTA
TATCCAATCGACGTTGCTTATCAGTGGGATCCTTCAAAGGGTGACCTTTTCACAGATAACAAGGACTCAG
CACAGGGCAAGCTGATGCAGGCTTACTTCTTCACACAGGGTATCAAGTCATCTTCTAATCCTTCAACAGA
TGAGTACCTCGTAAAGGCTAACGCTACATATGCTGATGGTTACATTGCAATCAAGGCTGGTGAGCCAGGC
TCCGGTTCTGGATCCGGTTCTGCTGACCCGGAAAAATCTTACGCTGAAGGTCCGGGTCTGGACGGTGGTG
AATGCTTCCAGCCGTCTAAATTCAAAATCCACGCTGTTGACCCGGACGGTGTTCACCGTACCGACGGTGG
TGACGGTTTCGTTGTTACCATCGAAGGTCCGGCTCCGGTTGACCCGGTTATGGTTGACAACGGTGACGGT
ACCTACGACGTTGAATTCGAACCGAAAGAAGCTGGTGACTACGTTATCAACCTGACCCTGGACGGTGACA
ACGTTAACGGTTTCCCGAAAACCGTTACCGTTAAACCGGCTCCGGGCTCCGGTTCTGGTTCCCACGGCGT
GGGTGTTCCAGGTATGGGTGTGCCTGGTGTTGGTGTTCCTGGCGTTGGCGTGCCAGGTGTGGGAGTACCA
GGCGTAGGCGTTCCCGGTGTAGGCGTGCCTGGCGTCGGTGTACCCGGTGTCGGAGTCCCTGGTGAAGGTG
TGCCAGGCGAAGGTGTGCCGGGCGTGGGTGTTCCAGGTATGGGTGTGCCTGGTGTTGGTGTTCCTGGCGT
TGGCGTGCCAGGTGTGGGAGTACCAGGCGTAGGCGTTCCCGGTGTAGGCGTGCCTGGCGTCGGTGTACCC
GGTGTCGGAGTCCCTGGTGAAGGTGTGCCAGGCGAAGGTGTGCCGGGCGTGGGTGTTCCAGGTATGGGTG
TGCCTGGTGTTGGTGTTCCTGGCGTTGGCGTGCCAGGTGTGGGAGTACCAGGCGTAGGCGTTCCCGGTGT
AGGCGTGCCTGGCGTCGGTGTACCCGGTGTCGGAGTCCCTGGTGAAGGTGTGCCAGGCGAAGGTGTGCCG
GGCTGGCGCGGTCATCATCATCACCATCATGGTAGCGACTCTCTGGAATTCATCGCTTCTAAACTGGCTT
AACTCGAGTAAGATCCGGCTGCTAACAAAGCCCGAAAGGAAGCTGAGTTGGCTGCTGCCACCGCTGAGCA
ATAACTAGCATAACCCCTTGGGGCCTCTAAACGGGTCTTGAGGGGTTTTTTGCTGAAAGGAGGAACTATA
TCCGGATTGGCGAATGGG
[124 nt withheld, positions 1769-1892]
C
[91 nt withheld, positions 1894-1984]
A
[49 nt withheld, positions 1986-2034]
CCTTTGACGTTGGAGTCCACGTTCTTT
[37 nt withheld, positions 2062-2098]
ACCCTATCTCGGTCTATTCTTTTGATTTATAAGGGATTTTGCCGATTTCGGCCTATTGGTTAAAAAATGA
GCTGATTTAACAAAAATTTAACGCGAATTTTAACAAAATATTAACGCTTACAATTTAGGTGGCACTTTTC
GGGGAAATGTGCGCGGAACCCCTATTTGTTTATTTTTCTAAATACATTCAAATATGTATCCGCTCATGAA
TTAATTCTTAGAAAAACTCATCGAGCATCAAATGAAACTGCAATTTATTCATATCAGGATTATCAATACC
ATATTTTTGAAAAAGCCGTTTCTGTAATGAAGGAGAAAACTCACCGAGGCAGTTCCATAGGATGGCAAGA
TCCTGGTATCGGTCTGCGATTCCGACTCGTCCAACATCAATACAACCTATTAATTTCCCCTCGTCAAAAA
TAAGGTTATCAAGTGAGAAATCACCATGAGTGACGACTGAATCCGGTGAGAATGGCAAAAGTTTATGCAT
TTCTTTCCAGACTTGTTCAACAGGCCAGCCATTACGCTCGTCATCAAAATCACTCGCATCAACCAAACCG
TTATTCATTCGTGATTGCGCCTGAGCGAGACGAAATACGCGATCGCTGTTAAAAGGACAATTACAAACAG
GAATCGAATGCAACCGGCGCAGGAACACTGCCAGCGCATCAACAATATTTTCACCTGAATCAGGATATTC
TTCTAATACCTGGAATGCTGTTTTCCCGGGGATCGCAGTGGTGAGTAACCATGCATCATCAGGAGTACGG
ATAAAATGCTTGATGGTCGGAAGAGGCATAAATTCCGTCAGCCAGTTTAGTCTGACCATCTCATCTGTAA
CATCATTGGCAACGCTACCTTTGCCATGTTTCAGAAACAACTCTGGCGCATCGGGCTTCCCATACAATCG
ATAGATTGTCGCACCTGATTGCCCGACATTATCGCGAGCCCATTTATACCCATATAAATCAGCATCCATG
TTGGAATTTAATCGCGGCCTAGAGCAAGACGTTTCCCGTTGAATATGGCTCATAACACCCCTTGTATTAC
TGTTTATGTAAGCAGACAGTTTTATTGTTCATGACCAAAATCCCTTAACGTGAGTTTTCGTTCCACTGAG
CGTCAGACCCCGTAGAAAAGATCAAAGGATCTTCTTGAGATCCTTTTTTTCTGCGCGTAATCTGCTGCTT
GCAAACAAAAAAACCACCGCTACCAGCGGTGGTTTGTTTGCCGGATCAAGAGCTACCAACTCTTTTTCCG
AAGGTAACTGGCTTCAGCAGAGCGCAGATACCAAATACTGTCCTTCTAGTGTAGCCGTAGTTAGGCCACC
ACTTCAAGAACTCTGTAGCACCGCCTACATACCTCGCTCTGCTAATCCTGTTACCAGTGGCTGCTGCCAG
TGGCGATAAGTCGTGTCTTACCGGGTTGGACTCAAGACGATAGTTACCGGATAAGGCGCAGCGGTCGGGC
TGAACGGGGGGTTCGTGCACACAGCCCAGCTTGGAGCGAACGACCTACACCGAACTGAGATACCTACAGC
GTGAGCTATGAGAAAGCGCCACGCTTCCCGAAGGGAGAAAGGCGGACAGGTATCCGGTAAGCGGCAGGGT
CGGAACAGGAGAGCGCACGAGGGAGCTTCCAGGGGGAAACGCCTGGTATCTTTATAGTCCTGTCGGGTTT
CGCCACCTCTGACTTGAGCGTCGATTTTTGTGATGCTCGTCAGGGGGGCGGAGCCTATGGAAAAACGCCA
GCAACGCGGCCTTTTTACGGTTCCTGGCCTTTTGCTGGCCTTTTGCTCACATGTTCTTTCCTGCGTTATC
CCCTGATTCTGTGGATAACCGTATTACCGCCTTTGAGTGAGCTGATACCGCTCGCCGCAGCCGAACGACC
GAGCGCAGCGAGTCAGTGAGCGAGGAAGCGGAAGAGCGCCTGATGCGGTATTTTCTCCTTACGCATCTGT
GCGGTATTTCACACCGCAATGGTGCACTCTCAGTACAATCTGCTCTGATGCCGCATAGTTAAGCCAGTAT
ACACTCCGCTATCGCTACGTGACTGGGTCATGGCTGCGCCCCGACACCCGCCAACACCCGCTGACGCGCC
CTGACGGGCTTGTCTGCTCCCGGCATCCGCTTACAGACAAGCTGTGACCGTCTCCGGGAGCTGCATGTGT
CAGAGGTTTTCACCGTCATCACCGAAACGCGCGAGGCAGCTGCGGTAAAGCTCATCAGCGTGGTCGTGAA
GCGATTCACAGATGTCTGCCTGTTCATCCGCGTCCAGCTCGTTGAGTTTCTCCAGAAGCGTTAATGTCTG
GCTTCTGATAAAGCGGGCCATGTTAAGGGCGGTTTTTTCCTGTTTGGTCACTGATGCCTCCGTGTAAGGG
GGATTTCTGTTCATGGGGGTAATGATACCGATGAAACGAGAGAGGATGCTCACGATACGGGTTACTGATG
ATGAACATGCCCGGTTACTGGAACGTTGTGAGGGTAAACAACTGGCGGTATGGATGCGGCGGGACCAGAG
AAAAATCACTCAGGGTCAATGCCAGCGCTTCGTTAATACAGATGTAGGTGTTCCACAGGGTAGCCAGCAG
CATCCTGCGATGCAGATCCGGAACATAATGGTGCAGGGCGCTGACTTCCGCGTTTCCAGACTTTACGAAA
CACGGAAACCGAAGACCATTCATGTTGTTGCTCAGGTCGCAGACGTTTTGCAGCAGCAGTCGCTTCACGT
TCGCTCGCGTATCGGTGATTCATTCTGCTAACCAGTAAGGCAACCCCGCCAGCCTAGCCGGGTCCTCAAC
GACAGGAGCACGATCATGCGCACCCGTGGGGCCGCCATGCCGGCGATAATGGCCTGCTTCTCGCCGAAAC
GTTTGGTGGCGGGACCAGTGACGAAGGCTTGAGCGAGGGCGTGCAAGATTCCGAATACCGCAAGCGACAG
GCCGATCATCGTCGCGCTCCAGCGAAAGCGGTCCTCGCCGAAAATGACCCAGAGCGCTGCCGGCACCTGT
CCTACGAGTTGCATGATAAAGAAGACAGTCATAAGTGCGGCGACGATAGTCATGCCCCGCGCCCACCGGA
AGGAGCTGACTGGGTTGAAGGCTCTCAAGGGCATCGGTCGAGATCCCGGTGCCTAATGAGTGAGCTAACT
TACATTAATTGCGTTGCGCTCACTGCCCGCTTTCCAGTCGGGAAACCTGTCGTGCCAGCTGCATTAATGA
ATCGGCCAACGCGCGGGGAGAGGCGGTTTGCGTATTGGGCGCCAGGGTGGTTTTTCTTTTCACCAGTGAG
ACGGGCAACAGCTGATTGCCCTTCACCGCCTGGCCCTGAGAGAGTTGCAGCAAGCGGTCCACGCTGGTTT
GCCCCAGCAGGCGAAAATCCTGTTTGATGGTGGTTAACGGCGGGATATAACATGAGCTGTCTTCGGTATC
GTCGTATCCCACTACCGAGATATCCGCACCAACGCGCAGCCCGGACTCGGTAATGGCGCGCATTGCGCCC
AGCGCCATCTGATCGTTGGCAACCAGCATCGCAGTGGGAACGATGCCCTCATTCAGCATTTGCATGGTTT
GTTGAAAACCGGACATGGCACTCCAGTCGCCTTCCCGTTCCGCTATCGGCTGAATTTGATTGCGAGTGAG
ATATTTATGCCAGCCAGCCAGACGCAGACGCGCCGAGACAGAACTTAATGGGCCCGCTAACAGCGCGATT
TGCTGGTGACCCAATGCGACCAGATGCTCCACGCCCAGTCGCGTACCGTCTTCATGGGAGAAAATAATAC
TGTTGATGGGTGTCTGGTCAGAGACATCAAGAAATAACGCCGGAACATTAGTGCAGGCAGCTTCCACAGC
AATGGCATCCTGGTCATCCAGCGGATAGTTAATGATCAGCCCACTGACGCGTTGCGCGAGAAGATTGTGC
ACCGCCGCTTTACAGGCTTCGACGCCGCTTCGTTCTACCATCGACACCACCACGCTGGCACCCAGTTGAT
CGGCGCGAGATTTAATCGCCGCGACAATTTGCGACGGCGCGTGCAGGGCCAGACTGGAGGTGGCAACGCC
AATCAGCAACGACTGTTTGCCCGCCAGTTGTTGTGCCACGCGGTTGGGAATGTAATTCAGCTCCGCCATC
GCCGCTTCCACTTTTTCCCGCGTTTTCGCAGAAACGTGGCTGGCCTGGTTCACCACGCGGGAAACGGTCT
GATAAGAGACACCGGCATACTCTGCGACATCGTATAACGTTACTGGTTTCACATTCACCACCCTGAATTG
ACTCTCTTCCGGGCGCTATCATGCCATACCGCGAAAGGTTTTGCGCCATTCGATGGTGTCCGGGATCTCG
ACGCTCTCCCTTATGCGACTCCTGCATTAGGAAGCAGCCCAGTAGTAGGTTGAGGCCGTTGAGCACCGCC
GCCGCAAGGAATGGTGCATGCAAGGAGATGGCGCCCAACAGTCCCCCGGCCACGGGGCCTGCCACCATAC
CCACGCCGAAACAAGCGCTCATGAGCCCGAAGTGGCGAGCCCGATCTTCCCCATCGGTGATGTCGGCGAT
ATAGGCGCCAGCAACCGCACCTGTGGCGCCGGTGATGCCGGCCACGATGCGTCCGGCGTAGAGGATCGAG
ATCTCGATCCCGCGAAAT
Features (pLannotate 1.2.2; 18 found; start..end, strand, type, name):
      1..19      +  promoter       T7 promoter: promoter for bacteriophage T7 RNA polymerase
     20..44      +  protein_bind   lac operator: The lac repressor binds to the lac operator to inhibit transcription in E. coli. This inhibition can be relieved by adding lactose or isopropyl-β-D-thiogalactopyranoside (IPTG). lac repressor encoded by lacI
     59..81      +  RBS            RBS: efficient ribosome binding site from bacteriophage T7 gene 10 (Olins and Rangwala, 1989)
    695..1024    +  CDS            abpC (fragment): GELA_DICDI - Experimental evidence at protein level: Swiss-Prot protein existence level 1. F-actin cross-linking protein. From Dictyostelium discoideum (Slime mold).
   1628..1677    +  CDS            SET1 (fragment): solubility-enhancement tag derived from T7 phage gene 10B
   1685..1732    +  terminator     T7 terminator: transcription terminator for bacteriophage T7 RNA polymerase
   1769..2197    +  rep_origin     f1 ori (sequence partly withheld): f1 bacteriophage origin of replication; arrow indicates direction of (+) strand synthesis
   2250..2307    +  promoter       AmpR promoter (fragment): bla
   2316..3131    -  CDS            KanR: aminoglycoside phosphotransferase; aph(3')-Ia; confers resistance to kanamycin in bacteria or G418 (Geneticin®) in eukaryotes
   3253..3841    +  rep_origin     ori: high-copy-number ColE1/pMB1/pBR322/pUC origin of replication
   4027..4166    -  misc_feature   bom: basis of mobility region from pBR322
   4268..4459    -  CDS            rop: Rop protein, which maintains plasmids at low copy number; rop
   4476..4856    +  CDS            YPB1_ECOLX: Protein predicted: Swiss-Prot protein existence level 4. From Escherichia coli.
   4928..5219    -  CDS            TcR (fragment): tetracycline efflux protein; tet; confers resistance to tetracycline
   5234..5255    -  protein_bind   CAP binding site: CAP binding activates transcription in the presence of cAMP. E. coli catabolite activator protein
   5268..6350    -  CDS            lacI: lac repressor; lacI; The lac repressor binds to the lac operator to inhibit transcription in E. coli. This inhibition can be relieved by adding lactose or isopropyl-β-D-thiogalactopyranoside (IPTG).
   6351..6428    -  promoter       lacI promoter: lacI
   6436..6715    -  CDS            TcR (fragment): tetracycline efflux protein; tet; confers resistance to tetracycline
