[The description below was written by a language model from this plasmid's Addgene catalogue record and pLannotate feature annotations shown in this document.]
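Description:
pET28a-Coh-ddFLN4-ELP(MV7E2)3-His-ybbR is a bacterial expression plasmid of about 6.7 kb built on the pET28a backbone. It is maintained in E. coli through a ColE1/pBR322-type origin accompanied by the bom region and the rop gene, and is selected with kanamycin via an aminoglycoside phosphotransferase (KanR) cassette. The catalogue lists it as high copy, although rop normally moderates copy number. An f1 origin is also present, and the short tetracycline-resistance fragments and a small predicted E. coli ORF in the annotation appear to be backbone remnants rather than functional elements.

The roughly 1.5 kb insert, assembled by Gibson cloning, is a single fusion protein under the T7 promoter, followed by a lac operator and the T7 gene 10 ribosome binding site, and closed by the T7 terminator. The plasmid-borne lacI gene supplies repressor, so expression is IPTG-inducible in a host that provides T7 RNA polymerase. According to the record, the fusion comprises the type III cohesin domain from Ruminococcus flavefaciens, the ddFLN4 domain, an elastin-like polypeptide linker designated (MV7E2)3, a His6 tag for affinity purification and a ybbR tag, a short peptide commonly used for site-specific enzymatic coupling. Automated annotation recognised only the ddFLN4 portion, as a fragment of the Dictyostelium discoideum F-actin cross-linking protein. The cohesin, ELP, His and ybbR segments are not individually annotated, and a short hit to a T7 gene 10-derived tag just before the terminator is probably backbone sequence.

The associated publication concerns single-molecule unfolding and rupture of a mechanostable protein adhesion complex, which suggests the protein is made for force spectroscopy. In that setting ddFLN4 would typically serve as an unfolding fingerprint and the ELP as a flexible spacer, though the record does not state these roles.
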