Addgene plasmid #157672: pET28a-Coh-ddFLN4-ELP(MV7E2)3-His-ybbR
Purpose: Expression of Coh (type III from Ruminococcus flavefaciens) with ddFLN4, ELP linker, His6x tag, and ybbR Tag.
Depositing lab: Michael Nash. Depositing organization: University of Basel. Publication: Influence of Fluorination on Single-Molecule Unfolding and Rupture Pathways of a Mechanostable Protein Adhesion Complex. Yang B, Liu H, Liu Z, Doenen R, Nash MA. Nano Lett. 2020 Nov 16. doi: 10.1021/acs.nanolett.0c04178. PubMed 33191756.
Backbone
  Vector backbone: pET28a
  Backbone size w/o insert (bp): 5200
  Total vector size (bp): 6740
  Vector type: Bacterial Expression
Growth in bacteria
  Bacterial resistance: Kanamycin, 50 μg/mL
  Growth temperature: 37°C
  Growth strain: DH5alpha
  Copy number: High Copy
Gene/Insert
  Gene/Insert name: Cohesin (R.f) with ddFLN4, ELP, Histag and ybbR tag
  Insert size (bp): 1518
  Promoter: T7
  Tag / fusion protein: ddFLN4, ELP, Histag and ybbR tag
  Cloning method: Gibson Cloning
  Sequencing primers: 5′ GAAATAATTTTGTTTAACTTTAAGAAGGAGATATACATATGGCGCTCACAGACAGAGGAA; 3′ CCGGGTCAGCAGAACCGGATCCAGAACCGGAGCCTGGCTCACCAGCCT
Terms and licenses: Academic/Nonprofit Terms; Industry Terms: Not Available to Industry
How to cite: pET28a-Coh-ddFLN4-ELP(MV7E2)3-His-ybbR was a gift from Michael Nash (Addgene plasmid # 157672 ; http://n2t.net/addgene:157672 ; RRID:Addgene_157672)
